Addgene plasmid #47809: pFAB3906
Purpose: BIOFAB RFP reporter plasmid for measuring promoter 14 + BCD2 efficiency.
Depositing lab: Drew Endy. Depositing organization: Stanford University. Publication: Precise and reliable gene expression via standard transcription and translation initiation elements. Mutalik VK, Guimaraes JC, Cambray G, Lam C, Christoffersen MJ, Mai QA, Tran AB, Paull M, Keasling JD, Arkin AP, Endy D. Nat Methods. 2013 Apr;10(4):354-60. doi: 10.1038/nmeth.2404. Epub 2013 Mar 10. PubMed 23474465.
Backbone
  Vector backbone: pFAB1781
  Backbone size w/o insert (bp): 3000
  Vector type: Bacterial Expression, Synthetic Biology
Growth in bacteria
  Bacterial resistance: Kanamycin, 50 μg/mL
  Growth temperature: 37°C
  Growth strain: BW25113
  Copy number: High Copy
Gene/Insert
  Gene/Insert name: promoter 14 and BCD2 (alt name: P14, apFAB154 and BCD2, apFAB682)
  Species: Synthetic
  Insert size (bp): 124
  Promoter: see insert
  Cloning method: Unknown
  Sequencing primers: 5′ Neo-R; 3′ p15A-R
Terms and licenses: Academic/Nonprofit Terms; Industry Terms: Not Available to Industry
Depositor comments: http://biofab.org/services RFP fluorescence (Arbitrary Units, AU) is used to measure the efficiency of the promoter/BCD combination. Promoter/BCD combinations ranged from a low score of 6.14 to a high score of 634.54. The score for this combination was: 132.13
How to cite: pFAB3906 was a gift from Drew Endy (Addgene plasmid # 47809 ; http://n2t.net/addgene:47809 ; RRID:Addgene_47809)
