[The description below was written by a language model from this plasmid's Addgene catalogue record and pLannotate feature annotations shown in this document.]
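Description:
pFAB3906 is a small (about 3.0 kb) bacterial expression plasmid from the BIOFAB collection of standardized synthetic-biology parts. It was built on the pFAB1781 backbone to report the combined strength of one defined transcription element and one translation initiation element in E. coli. It is selected with kanamycin through a Tn5-derived neo (nptII) gene, which is followed by a lambda t0 terminator and sits next to a short remnant of the Tn5 transposase coding sequence. The feature table identifies a p15A origin of replication, along with a small fragment annotated as RSF ori. The catalogue entry lists the plasmid as high copy, whereas p15A is conventionally described as a medium-copy origin, and the record does not resolve this discrepancy.

The payload is a 124 bp synthetic insert comprising promoter 14 (P14, apFAB154) and bicistronic design element 2 (BCD2, apFAB682), placed upstream of an mRFP1 coding sequence. The annotation software labels a 30 bp stretch in this region as a trc promoter, which most likely reflects sequence similarity of the synthetic promoter rather than a separate element. A bicistronic design uses a short leader open reading frame translationally coupled to the downstream gene, which makes translation initiation less dependent on the sequence of the gene of interest. The reporter transcript ends at tandem rrnB T1 and T7Te terminators, which insulate the cassette from the origin.

Red fluorescence serves as the readout of promoter/BCD efficiency. The depositor reports a score of 132.13 arbitrary units for this pairing, within a range of 6.14 to 634.54 across the combinations tested. This makes the plasmid useful as a calibrated, intermediate-strength reference for tuning gene expression.
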