Features (pLannotate 1.2.2; 9 found; start..end, strand, type, name):
     97..191     -  terminator     lambda t0 terminator: transcription terminator from phage lambda
    225..1016    -  CDS            neo: KKA2_KLEPN - Also known as kan, nptII. Experimental evidence at protein level: Swiss-Prot protein existence level 1. Resistance to kanamycin, neomycin, paromomycin, ribostamycin, butirosin and gentamicin B. From Klebsiella pneumoniae.
   1048..1152    -  CDS            tnpA (fragment): TN5P_ECOLX - Also known as tnp. Experimental evidence at protein level: Swiss-Prot protein existence level 1. Mediates transposition of transposon Tn5 by a 'cut and paste' mechanism. First, the monomeric transposase binds the 19 bp inverted DNA repeats flanking the transposon. Then, dimerization of the DNA- bound transposase creates a synaptic DNA complex. After nicking of the first DNA strand, excision of the transposon proceeds through a series of intermediates. The transposase then mediates the insertion of the transposon at a new site by strand transfer. The activity of the wild- type tran
   1336..1365    +  promoter       trc promoter: strong E. coli promoter; hybrid between the trp and lac UV5 promoters
   1457..2134    +  CDS            mRFP1: monomeric derivative of DsRed (Campbell et al., 2002)
   2167..2238    +  terminator     rrnB T1 terminator: transcription terminator T1 from the E. coli rrnB gene
   2254..2281    +  terminator     T7Te terminator: phage T7 early transcription terminator
   2315..2370    -  rep_origin     RSF ori (fragment): Plasmids containing the RSF 1030 origin of replication can be propagated in E. coli cells that contain additional plasmids with compatible origins.
   2458..3003    -  rep_origin     p15A ori: Plasmids containing the medium-copy-number p15A origin of replication can be propagated in E. coli cells that contain a second plasmid with the ColE1 origin.
>Addgene plasmid #47809 | pFAB3906 | depositor full sequence | sequence record 68344 | Full Sequence
TCAGATAAAATATTTCTAGATTTCAGTGCAATTTATCTCTTCAAATGTAGCACCTGAAGTCAGCCCCATA
CGATATAAGTTGTTACTAGTGCTTGGATTCTCACCAATAAAAAACGCCCGGCGGCAACCGAGCGTTCTGA
ACAAATCCAGATGGAGTTCTGAGGTCATTACTGGATCTATCAACAGGAGTCCAAGCGAGCTCTCGAACCC
CAGAGTCCCGCTCAGAAGAACTCGTCAAGAAGGCGATAGAAGGCGATGCGCTGCGAATCGGGAGCGGCGA
TACCGTAAAGCACGAGGAAGCGGTCAGCCCATTCGCCGCCAAGCTCTTCAGCAATATCACGGGTAGCCAA
CGCTATGTCCTGATAGCGGTCCGCCACACCCAGCCGGCCACAGTCGATGAATCCAGAAAAGCGGCCATTT
TCCACCATGATATTCGGCAAGCAGGCATCGCCATGGGTCACGACGAGATCCTCGCCGTCGGGCATGCGCG
CCTTGAGCCTGGCGAACAGTTCGGCTGGCGCGAGCCCCTGATGCTCTTCGTCCAGATCATCCTGATCGAC
AAGACCGGCTTCCATCCGAGTACGTGCTCGCTCGATGCGATGTTTCGCTTGGTGGTCGAATGGGCAGGTA
GCCGGATCAAGCGTATGCAGCCGCCGCATTGCATCAGCCATGATGGATACTTTCTCGGCAGGAGCAAGGT
GAGATGACAGGAGATCCTGCCCCGGCACTTCGCCCAATAGCAGCCAGTCCCTTCCCGCTTCAGTGACAAC
GTCGAGCACAGCTGCGCAAGGAACGCCCGTCGTGGCCAGCCACGATAGCCGCGCTGCCTCGTCCTGCAGT
TCATTCAGGGCACCGGACAGGTCGGTCTTGACAAAAAGAACCGGGCGCCCCTGCGCTGACAGCCGGAACA
CGGCGGCATCAGAGCAGCCGATTGTCTGTTGTGCCCAGTCATAGCCGAATAGCCTCTCCACCCAAGCGGC
CGGAGAACCTGCGTGCAATCCATCTTGTTCAATCATGCGAAACGATCCTCATCCTGTCTCTTGATCAGAT
CATGATCCCCTGCGCCATCAGATCCTTGGCGGCAAGAAAGCCATCCAGTTTACTTTGCAGGGCTTCCCAA
CCTTACCAGAGGGCGCCCCAGCTGGCAATTCCGACGTCGAATTCAAAAGATCTTAAGTAAGTAAGAGTAT
ACGTATATCGGCTAATAACGTATTAAGGCGCTTCGGCGCCTTTTTTTATGGGGGTATTTTCATCCCAATC
CACACGTCCAACGCACAGCAAACACCACGTCGACCCTATCAGCTGCGTGCTTTCTATGAGTCGTTGCTGC
ATAACTTGACAATTAATCATCCGGCTCGTATAATGTGTGGAGGGCCCAAGTTCACTTAAAAAGGAGATCA
ACAATGAAAGCAATTTTCGTACTGAAACATCTTAATCATGCTAAGGAGGTTTTCTAATGGCGAGTAGCGA
AGACGTTATCAAAGAGTTCATGCGTTTCAAAGTTCGTATGGAAGGTTCCGTTAACGGTCACGAGTTCGAA
ATCGAAGGTGAAGGTGAAGGTCGTCCGTACGAAGGTACCCAGACCGCTAAACTGAAAGTTACCAAAGGTG
GTCCGCTGCCGTTCGCTTGGGACATCCTGTCCCCGCAGTTCCAGTACGGTTCCAAAGCTTACGTTAAACA
CCCGGCTGACATCCCGGACTACCTGAAACTGTCCTTCCCGGAAGGTTTCAAATGGGAACGTGTTATGAAC
TTCGAAGACGGTGGTGTTGTTACCGTTACCCAGGACTCCTCCCTGCAAGACGGTGAGTTCATCTACAAAG
TTAAACTGCGTGGTACCAACTTCCCGTCCGACGGTCCGGTTATGCAGAAAAAAACCATGGGTTGGGAAGC
TTCCACCGAACGTATGTACCCGGAAGACGGTGCTCTGAAAGGTGAAATCAAAATGCGTCTGAAACTGAAA
GACGGTGGTCACTACGACGCTGAAGTTAAAACCACCTACATGGCTAAAAAACCGGTTCAGCTGCCGGGTG
CTTACAAAACCGACATCAAACTGGACATCACCTCCCACAACGAAGACTACACCATCGTTGAACAGTACGA
ACGTGCTGAAGGTCGTCACTCCACCGGTGCTTAAGGATCGGTTGTCGAGTAAGGATCTCCAGGCATCAAA
TAAAACGAAAGGCTCAGTCGAAAGACTGGGCCTTTCGTTTTATCTGTTGTTTGTCGGTGAACGCTCTCTA
CTAGAGTCACACTGGCTCACCTTCGGGTGGGCCTTTCTGCGTTTATAGGATCCTAACTCGAGCCTAGGGA
TATATTCCGCTTCCTCGCTCACTGACTCGCTACGCTCGGTCGTTCGACTGCGGCGAGCGGAAATGGCTTA
CGAACGGGGCGGAGATTTCCTGGAAGATGCCAGGAAGATACTTAACAGGGAAGTGAGAGGGCCGCGGCAA
AGCCGTTTTTCCATAGGCTCCGCCCCCCTGACAAGCATCACGAAATCTGACGCTCAAATCAGTGGTGGCG
AAACCCGACAGGACTATAAAGATACCAGGCGTTTCCCCCTGGCGGCTCCCTCGTGCGCTCTCCTGTTCCT
GCCTTTCGGTTTACCGGTGTCATTCCGCTGTTATGGCCGCGTTTGTCTCATTCCACGCCTGACACTCAGT
TCCGGGTAGGCAGTTCGCTCCAAGCTGGACTGTATGCACGAACCCCCCGTTCAGTCCGACCGCTGCGCCT
TATCCGGTAACTATCGTCTTGAGTCCAACCCGGAAAGACATGCAAAAGCACCACTGGCAGCAGCCACTGG
TAATTGATTTAGAGGAGTTAGTCTTGAAGTCATGCGCCGGTTAAGGCTAAACTGAAAGGACAAGTTTTGG
TGACTGCGCTCCTCCAAGCCAGTTACCTCGGTTCAAAGAGTTGGTAGCTCAGAGAACCTTCGAAAAACCG
CCCTGCAAGGCGGTTTTTTCGTTTTCAGAGCAAGAGATTACGCGCAGACCAAAACGATCTCAAGAAGATC
ATCTTATTAA
