>Addgene plasmid #47809 | pFAB3906 | addgene partial sequence | sequence record 69722 | Neo-R 5'-GCCCAGTCATAGCCGAATAG-3'
CTGCGTGCAATCCATCTTGTTCAATCATGCGAAACGATCCTCATCCTGTCTCTTGATCAGATCATGATCC
CCTGCGCCATCAGATCCTTGGCGGCAAGAAAGCCATCCAGTTTACTTTGCAGGGCTTCCCAACCTTACCA
GAGGGCGCCCCAGCTGGCAATTCCGACGTCGAATTCAAAAGATCTTAAGTAAGTAAGAGTATACGTATAT
CGGCTAATAACGTATTAAGGCGCTTCGGCGCCTTTTTTTATGGGGGTATTTTCATCCCAATCCACACGTC
CAACGCACAGCAAACACCACGTCGACCCTATCAGCTGCGTGCTTTCTATGAGTCGTTGCTGCATAACTTG
ACAATTAATCATCCGGCTCGTATAATGTGTGGAGGGCCCAAGTTCACTTAAAAAGGAGATCAACAATGAA
AGCAATTTTCGTACTGAAACATCTTAATCATGCTAAGGAGGTTTTCTAATGGCGAGTAGCGAAGACGTTA
TCAAAGAGTTCATGCGTTTCAAAGTTCGTATGGAAGGTTCCGTTAACGGTCACGAGTTCGAAATCGAAGG
TGAAGGTGAAGGTCGTCCGTACGAAGGTACCCAGACCGCTAAACTGAAAGTTACCAAAGGTGGTCCGCTG
CCGTTCGCTTGGGACATCCTGTCCCCGCAGTTCCAGTACGGTTCCAAAGCTTACGTTAAACACCCGGCTG
ACATCCCGGACTACCTGAAACTGTCCTTCCCGGAAGGTTTCAAATGGGAACGTGTTATGAACTTCGAAGA
CGGTGGTGTTGTTACCGTTACCCAGGACTCCTCCCTGCAAGACGGTGAGTTCATCTACAAAGTTAAACTG
CGTGGTACCAACTTCCCGTCCGACGGTCCGGTTATGCAGAAAAAAACCATGGGTTGGGAAGCTTCCACCG
AACGTATGTACCCGGAAGACGGTGCTCTGAAAGGTGAAATCAAAATGCGTCTGAAACTGAAAGACGGTGG
TCACTACGACGCTGAAGTTAAAACCACCTACATGGCTAAAAA
